Addgene plasmid #199037: pGL1_5
Purpose: Level 1 plasmid, barcoded ORI
Depositing lab: Charlie Gilbert & Nili Ostrov & Cultivarium Tools. Depositing organization: Cultivarium, Convergent Research. Publication: A scalable framework for high-throughput identification of functional origins of replication in non-model bacteria. Gilbert C, Brumwell SL, Crits-Christoph A, Kang SC, Martin-Moldes Z, Alsharif W, Esmurria A, Nguyen M-A, Lee HH, Ostrov N. bioRxiv 2023.05.19.541510 10.1101/2023.05.19.541510.
Backbone
  Vector backbone: pGLDV_5
  Vector type: Synthetic Biology
Growth in bacteria
  Bacterial resistance: Kanamycin, 50 μg/mL
  Growth temperature: 37°C
  Growth strain: E. coli Zymo 10B
  Copy number: High Copy
Gene/Insert
  Gene/Insert name: CEN6/ARSH4 ORI plus NGS barcode 5
  Species: Synthetic
  Cloning method: Unknown
Terms and licenses: Academic/Nonprofit Terms; Industry Terms: Not Available to Industry
How to cite: pGL1_5 was a gift from Charlie Gilbert & Nili Ostrov & Cultivarium Tools (Addgene plasmid # 199037 ; http://n2t.net/addgene:199037 ; RRID:Addgene_199037)
