[The description below was written by a language model from this plasmid's Addgene catalogue record and pLannotate feature annotations shown in this document.]
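Description:
pGL1_5 is a small (about 2.9 kb) synthetic-biology plasmid built on the pGLDV_5 backbone and described as a "Level 1" part plasmid carrying a barcoded origin of replication. It is propagated in E. coli as a high-copy plasmid through a ColE1/pMB1/pUC-type origin and is selected with kanamycin via an aph(3')-Ia aminoglycoside phosphotransferase gene, which in the sequence record spans the numbering origin of the circular map.

The payload is the yeast CEN6/ARSH4 element, a Saccharomyces cerevisiae centromere fused to an autonomously replicating sequence that normally supports stable, low-copy maintenance of plasmids in yeast, paired with a short sequencing identifier recorded as NGS barcode 5. The barcode itself is not picked up as a feature in the automated annotation, so its position relative to the CEN/ARS segment cannot be read from the table. The remaining annotated pieces are an rrnB T1 transcription terminator, which would insulate neighbouring regions from read-through transcription, and small remnants of a pBluescript-type multiple cloning site and of lacZα, probably left over from the cloning site of the parental vector. The cloning method is not recorded.

The "Level 1" designation suggests a hierarchical assembly scheme in which origin-plus-barcode parts are combined into higher-level plasmids. The associated work concerns high-throughput identification of functional replication origins in non-model bacteria, where linking each candidate origin to a unique barcode would allow pooled libraries to be tracked by sequencing. The record does not state what specific role the yeast CEN6/ARSH4 origin plays within that collection.
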