Features (pLannotate 1.2.2; 6 found; start..end, strand, type, name):
    504..526     +  misc_feature   MCS (fragment): pBluescript multiple cloning site
    526..572     +  terminator     rrnB T1 terminator: transcription terminator T1 from the E. coli rrnB gene
    674..717     -  CDS            lacZα (fragment): LacZα fragment of β-galactosidase; lacZ fragment
    943..1446    +  misc_feature   CEN/ARS: S. cerevisiae CEN6 centromere fused to an autonomously replicating sequence
   1782..2370    -  rep_origin     ori: high-copy-number ColE1/pMB1/pBR322/pUC origin of replication
   2506..388     -  CDS            KanR (across the origin): aminoglycoside phosphotransferase; aph(3')-Ia; confers resistance to kanamycin in bacteria or G418 (Geneticin®) in eukaryotes
>Addgene plasmid #199037 | pGL1_5 | addgene full sequence | sequence record 398469 | Addgene NGS Result
GGCGCAGGAACACTGCCAGCGCATCAACAATATTTTCACCTGAATCAGGATATTCTTCTAATACCTGGAA
TGCTGTTTTCCCGGGGATCGCAGTGGTGAGTAACCATGCATCATCAGGAGTACGGATAAAATGCTTGATG
GTCGGAAGAGGCATAAATTCCGTCAGCCAGTTTAGTCTGACCATCTCATCTGTAACATCATTGGCAACGC
TACCTTTGCCATGTTTCAGAAACAACTCTGGCGCATCGGGCTTCCCATACAATCGATAGATTGTCGCACC
TGATTGCCCGACATTATCGCGAGCCCATTTATACCCATATAAATCAGCATCCATGTTGGAATTTAATCGC
GGCCTCGAGCAAGACGTTTCCCGTTGAATATGGCTCATAACACCCCTTGTATTACTGTTTATGTAAGCAG
ACAGTTTTATTGTTCATGATGATATATTTTTATCTTGTGCAATGTAACATCAGAGATTTTGAGACACAAC
GTGGCTTTCCCCCGCCGCTCTAGAACTAGTGGATCCAAATAAAACGAAAGGCTCAGTCGAAAGACTGGGC
CTTTCGTTTTATCTGTTGTTTGTCGCATTATACGAGACGTCCAGGTTGGGATACCTGAAACAAAACCCAT
CGTACGGCCAAGGAAGTCTCCAATAACTGTGATCCACCACAAGCGCCAGGGTTTTCCCAGTCACGACGTT
GTAAAACGACGGCCAGTCATGCATAATCCGCACGCATCTGGAATAAGGAAGTGCCATTCCGCCTGACCTT
AGCGTGCGAACAGCACGCTATTGTTGTATCATTACTCGCATCCATTCTCAGGCTGTCTCGTCTCGTCTCC
GAGCTCTTCAATGAGTCAGGGTCACGCGTAGGACGCGTCGAGTAGGGTTCCGACGGGGAGTATATACTGT
TCCGCAGCCACACGCCGTGTGAAGCTGGGGAGATCACGTGCTATAAAAATAATTATAATTTAAATTTTTT
AATATAAATATATAAATTAAAAATAGAAAGTAAAAAAAGAAATTAAAGAAAAAATAGTTTTTGTTTTCCG
AAGATGTAAAAGACTCTAGGGGGATCGCCAACAAATACTACCTTTTATCTTGCTCGTCCTGCTCTCAGGT
ATTAATGCCGAATTGTTTCATCTTGTCTGTGTAGAAGACCACACACGAAAATCCTGTGATTTTACATTTT
ACTTATCGTTAATCGAATGTATATCTATTTAATCTGCTTTTCTTGTCTAATAAATATATATGTAAAGTAC
GCTTTTTGTTGAAATTTTTTAAACCTTTGTTTATTTTTTTTTCTTCATTCCGTAACTCTTCTACCTTCTT
TATTTACTTTCTAAAATCCAAATACAAAACATAAAAATAAATAAACACAGAGTAAATTCCCAAATTATTC
CATCATTAAAAGATACGAGGCGCGTGTAAGTTACAGGCAAGCGATCCGCTAGCATGAAGAGCACCCCAGG
ATACATAGATTACCACAACTCCGAGCCCTTCCACCTAGCGTGCTAACCACGCACGCTATTGTTGTATAGG
CTAGGTGGAGGCTCAGTGATGATAAGTCTGCGATGGTGGATGCATGTGTCATGGTCATAGCTGTTTCCTG
TGTGAAATTGTTATCCGCTCAGAGGGCACAATCCTATTCCGCGCTATCCGACAATCTCCAAGACATTAGG
TGGAGTTCAGTTCGGCGTATGGCATATGTCGCTGGAAAGAACATGTGAGCAAAAGGCCAGCAAAAGGCCA
GGAACCGTAAAAAGGCCGCGTTGCTGGCGTTTTTCCATAGGCTCCGCCCCCCTGACGAGCATCACAAAAA
TCGACGCTCAAGTCAGAGGTGGCGAAACCCGACAGGACTATAAAGATACCAGGCGTTTCCCCCTGGAAGC
TCCCTCGTGCGCTCTCCTGTTCCGACCCTGCCGCTTACCGGATACCTGTCCGCCTTTCTCCCTTCGGGAA
GCGTGGCGCTTTCTCATAGCTCACGCTGTAGGTATCTCAGTTCGGTGTAGGTCGTTCGCTCCAAGCTGGG
CTGTGTGCACGAACCCCCCGTTCAGCCCGACCGCTGCGCCTTATCCGGTAACTATCGTCTTGAGTCCAAC
CCGGTAAGACACGACTTATCGCCACTGGCAGCAGCCACTGGTAACAGGATTAGCAGAGCGAGGTATGTAG
GCGGTGCTACAGAGTTCTTGAAGTGGTGGCCTAACTACGGCTACACTAGAAGAACAGTATTTGGTATCTG
CGCTCTGCTGAAGCCAGTTACCTTCGGAAAAAGAGTTGGTAGCTCTTGATCCGGCAAACAAACCACCGCT
GGTAGCGGTGGTTTTTTTGTTTGCAAGCAGCAGATTACGCGCAGAAAAAAAGGATCTCAAGAAGATCCTT
TGATCTTTTCTACGGGGTCTGACGCTCTATTCAACAAAGCCGCCGTCCCGTCAAGTCAGCGTAAATGGGT
AGGGGGCTTCAAATCGTCCGCTCTGCCAGTGTTACAACCAATTAACAAATTCTGATTAGAAAAACTCATC
GAGCATCAAATGAAACTGCAATTTATTCATATCAGGATTATCAATACCATATTTTTGAAAAAGCCGTTTC
TGTAATGAAGGAGAAAACTCACCGAGGCAGTTCCATAGGATGGCAAGATCCTGGTATCGGTCTGCGATTC
CGACTCGTCCAACATCAATACAACCTATTAATTTCCCCTCGTCAAAAATAAGGTTATCAAGTGAGAAATC
ACCATGAGTGACGACTGAATCCGGTGAGAATGGCAAAAGCTTATGCATTTCTTTCCAGACTTGTTCAACA
GGCCAGCCATTACGCTCGTCATCAAAATCACTCGCATCAACCAAACCGTTATTCATTCGTGATTGCGCCT
GAGCGAGACGAAATACGCGATCGCTGTTAAAAGGACAATTACAAACAGGAATCGAATGCAACC
